Addgene plasmid #172356: pTE1062
Purpose: Detection of Streptomyces coelicolor butyrolactones (SCB) by kanamycin bioassay. Streptomyces genomic integrative vector.
Depositing lab: Eriko Takano. Depositing organization: University of Manchester. Publication: Detection and Quantification of Butyrolactones from Streptomyces. Biarnes-Carrera M, Breitling R, Takano E. Methods Mol Biol. 2018;1673:117-128. doi: 10.1007/978-1-4939-7309-5_10. PubMed 29130169.
Backbone
  Vector backbone: pSET152
  Backbone size w/o insert (bp): 5715
  Total vector size (bp): 9186
  Modifications to backbone: Cloning of ScbR under native promoter from Streptomyces coelicolor chromosome. Insertion of kanamycin resistance gene under regulation of kasOp promoter (SCB regulated). Insertion of hygromycin resistance gene for selection.
  Vector type: Bacterial Expression, Synthetic Biology ; Integrative into Streptomyces genome via serine integrase (like parent pSET152)
Growth in bacteria
  Bacterial resistance: Hygromycin, 200 μg/mL
  Growth temperature: 37°C
  Growth strain: DH5alpha
  Copy number: High Copy
Gene/Insert 1
  Gene/Insert name: scbR (alt name: SCO6265)
  Insert size (bp): 1240
  Entrez Gene: SCO6265 (a.k.a. SCO6265, SCAH10.30c, scbR)
  Cloning method: Unknown
  Sequencing primers: 5′ GCCGAATAGCCTCTCCAC; 3′ CTGGCGTAATAGCGAAGAG
Gene/Insert 2
  Gene/Insert name: kasOp (alt name: Promoter for kasO (SCB regulated, positioned to express kanR))
  Species: Streptomyces coelicolor
  Insert size (bp): 100
  Cloning method: Unknown
  Sequencing primers: 5′ GCCGAATAGCCTCTCCAC; 3′ CTGGCGTAATAGCGAAGAG
Terms and licenses: Academic/Nonprofit Terms; Industry Terms: Not Available to Industry
Depositor comments: Biarnes-Carrera, Marc, Chang Kwon Lee, Takuya Nihira, Rainer Breitling, and Eriko Takano. ‘Orthogonal Regulatory Circuits for Escherichia Coli Based on the γ-Butyrolactone System of Streptomyces Coelicolor’. ACS Synthetic Biology 7, no. 4 (2018): 1043–55. https://doi.org/10.1021/acssynbio.7b00425. pTE1062 is replicative in E. coli via pMB1 type origin, and carrying oriT (RP4) for delivery to Streptomyces by conjugation. In Streptomyces, pTE1062 is not replicative, and therefore selection is on integration into the genome mediated by phiC31 integrase.
How to cite: pTE1062 was a gift from Eriko Takano (Addgene plasmid # 172356 ; http://n2t.net/addgene:172356 ; RRID:Addgene_172356)
