[The description below was written by a language model from this plasmid's Addgene catalogue record and pLannotate feature annotations shown in this document.]
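Description:
pTE1062 is a Streptomyces genome-integrating reporter vector derived from pSET152, built as a biosensor for the γ-butyrolactone signalling molecules of Streptomyces coelicolor (SCBs). It is a shuttle construct. In E. coli it replicates at high copy from a pMB1/ColE1-type origin and is selected with hygromycin, conferred by a Streptomyces hygroscopicus hyg phosphotransferase gene. An RP4/incP oriT, annotated alongside traJ, allows conjugal transfer into Streptomyces. The plasmid cannot replicate there, so hygromycin selection recovers only exconjugants in which the encoded phage φC31 serine integrase has recombined the adjacent attP site into the chromosomal attachment site. The feature table also shows short remnants of the apramycin resistance gene, lacZα, pUC polylinker and lac promoter/operator elements, along with spectinomycin-cassette-like fragments, presumably left over from the parent backbone and cloning steps.

The sensing module has two parts. The first is scbR (SCO6265), cloned with its native promoter from the S. coelicolor chromosome. The annotation tool did not label scbR by name; it flags a small piece of the divergently oriented neighbour scbA and a weak match to the TetR-family regulator acrR, which probably corresponds to the ScbR coding region. The second part is a roughly 100 bp kasO promoter placed to drive the Tn5 NeoR/KanR gene. According to the record this promoter is SCB-regulated: ScbR is understood to repress it until butyrolactone binding relieves repression. Kanamycin resistance therefore appears only when SCBs are present. An indicator strain carrying the integrated construct can then be used in a kanamycin growth bioassay to detect and quantify butyrolactones in extracts or culture samples. The sequenced record is slightly longer than the catalogued total size.
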