Features (pLannotate 1.2.2; 28 found; start..end, strand, type, name):
    202..270     +  CDS            SmR (fragment): aminoglycoside adenylyltransferase (Murphy, 1985); aadA; confers resistance to spectinomycin and streptomycin
    434..523     +  CDS            qacE (fragment): QACE_ECOLX - Protein inferred from homology: Swiss-Prot protein existence level 3. Multidrug exporter. Is implicated for the resistance to bacteriocidal quaternary ammonium compounds. From Escherichia coli.
    571..620     -  CDS            lacI (fragment): lac repressor; lacI; The lac repressor binds to the lac operator to inhibit transcription in E. coli. This inhibition can be relieved by adding lactose or isopropyl-β-D-thiogalactopyranoside (IPTG).
    803..1391    -  rep_origin     ori: high-copy-number ColE1/pMB1/pBR322/pUC origin of replication
   1595..1653    +  CDS            ApmR (fragment): aminoglycoside 3-N-acetyltransferase type IV ; aac(3)IV; confers resistance to apramycin (Paget and Davies, 1996)
   1924..1941    +  misc_feature   MCS (fragment): pUC18/19 multiple cloning site
   1951..2040    -  CDS            traI (fragment): TRAI6_ECOLX - Experimental evidence at protein level: Swiss-Prot protein existence level 1. The initiation process of transfer DNA synthesis requires the interaction of at least three plasmid-specific components (TraH, I, and J) at the transfer origin resulting in the assembly of a specialised nucleoprotein complex - the relaxosome. Site- and strand-specific cleavage at the transfer origin is dependent on TraI and TraJ. From Escherichia coli.
   2078..2449    -  CDS            traJ: oriT-recognizing protein; traJ
   2482..2591    -  oriT           oriT: incP origin of transfer
   2731..2753    +  misc_feature   MCS (fragment): pUC18/19 multiple cloning site
   2911..3010    +  protein_bind   phage φC31 attP: attachment site of phage φC31 phage φC31 integrase
   3020..4837    +  CDS            phage φC31 integrase: integrase from phage φC31
   4862..5085    +  CDS            HygR (fragment): aminoglycoside phosphotransferase from E. coli confers resistance to hygromycin
   5086..5137    +  misc_feature   bom (fragment): basis of mobility region from pBR322
   5143..5297    -  CDS            lacZα (fragment): LacZα fragment of β-galactosidase; lacZ fragment
   5309..5331    -  misc_feature   MCS (fragment): pUC18/19 multiple cloning site
   5357..5476    -  CDS            scbA (fragment): SCBA_STRCO - Experimental evidence at protein level: Swiss-Prot protein existence level 1. Involved of the biosynthesis of S.coelicolor butanolide 1 (SCB1), a gamma-butyrolactone that triggers antibiotic production. From Streptomyces coelicolor (strain ATCC BAA-471 / A3(2) / M145).
   5600..5761    +  CDS            acrR (fragment): ACRR_ECOLI - Also known as ybaH. Experimental evidence at protein level: Swiss-Prot protein existence level 1. Potential regulator protein for the acrAB genes. From Escherichia coli (strain K12).
   6567..6596    -  misc_feature   MCS (fragment): pUC18/19 multiple cloning site
   6740..7534    +  CDS            NeoR/KanR: aminoglycoside phosphotransferase from Tn5; aph(3')-II (or nptII); confers resistance to neomycin, kanamycin, and G418 (Geneticin®)
   7606..7622    -  protein_bind   lac operator: The lac repressor binds to the lac operator to inhibit transcription in E. coli. This inhibition can be relieved by adding lactose or isopropyl-β-D-thiogalactopyranoside (IPTG). lac repressor encoded by lacI
   7630..7660    -  promoter       lac promoter: promoter for the E. coli lac operon
   7675..7696    -  protein_bind   CAP binding site: CAP binding activates transcription in the presence of cAMP. E. coli catabolite activator protein
   7754..7894    -  CDS            int (fragment): INT2_ECOLX - Protein inferred from homology: Swiss-Prot protein existence level 3. Putative integrase believed to be involved in the insertion of antibiotic resistance genes into plasmids and transposons. From Escherichia coli.
   7892..7913    +  protein_bind   CAP binding site: CAP binding activates transcription in the presence of cAMP. E. coli catabolite activator protein
   7928..7958    +  promoter       lac promoter: promoter for the E. coli lac operon
   7966..7982    +  protein_bind   lac operator: The lac repressor binds to the lac operator to inhibit transcription in E. coli. This inhibition can be relieved by adding lactose or isopropyl-β-D-thiogalactopyranoside (IPTG). lac repressor encoded by lacI
   8215..9207    +  CDS            hyg: KHYB_STRHY - Experimental evidence at protein level: Swiss-Prot protein existence level 1. The aminoglycoside phosphotransferases achieve inactivation of their antibiotic substrates by phosphorylation. From Streptomyces hygroscopicus.
>Addgene plasmid #172356 | pTE1062 | addgene full sequence | sequence record 350006 | Addgene NGS Result
GCGGAGCCCCGCCCGGCGGCCCGGGAACCCCGGGCCCGCGCCGAAGCCCGCTGCTGCGAGCCCGGAGCGG
GCCGGCCGACGGCGGTGCGGGCCCGGCGGCGGACGCTCAGCAGCGGCGGGCGTGAAAGGCCCTGGCATCC
TCGATCATCTCCTCCAGGGTGGGTCGGCCGGGCTTCCATCCCAGCTCGGCAAGGATCGATCCGCGCAGAT
CAGTTGGAAGAATTTGTCCACTACGTGAAAGGCGAGATCACCAAGGTAGTCGGCAAATAATGTCTAACAA
TTCGTTCAAGCCGACGCCGCTTCGCGGCGCGGCTTAACTCAAGCGTTAGATGCACTAAGCACATAATTGC
TCACAGCCAAACTATCAGGTCAAGTCTGCTTTTATTATTTTTAAGCGTGCATAATAAGCCCTACACAAAT
TGGGAGATATATCATGAAAGGCTGGCTTTTTCTTGTTATCGCAATAGTTGGCGAAGTAATCGCAACATCC
GCATTAAAATCTAGCGAGGGCTTTACTAAGCTGATCCGGTGGATGACCTTTTGAATGACCTTTAATAGAT
TATATTACTAATTAATGAATCGGCCAACGCGCGGGGAGAGGCGGTTTGCGTATTGGGCGCTCTTCCGCTT
CCTCGCTCACTGACTCGCTGCGCTCGGTCGTTCGGCTGCGGCGAGCGGTATCAGCTCACTCAAAGGCGGT
AATACGGTTATCCACAGAATCAGGGGATAACGCAGGAAAGAACATGTGAGCAAAAGGCCAGCAAAAGGCC
AGGAACCGTAAAAAGGCCGCGTTGCTGGCGTTTTTCCATAGGCTCCGCCCCCCTGACGAGCATCACAAAA
ATCGACGCTCAAGTCAGAGGTGGCGAAACCCGACAGGACTATAAAGATACCAGGCGTTTCCCCCTGGAAG
CTCCCTCGTGCGCTCTCCTGTTCCGACCCTGCCGCTTACCGGATACCTGTCCGCCTTTCTCCCTTCGGGA
AGCGTGGCGCTTTCTCATAGCTCACGCTGTAGGTATCTCAGTTCGGTGTAGGTCGTTCGCTCCAAGCTGG
GCTGTGTGCACGAACCCCCCGTTCAGCCCGACCGCTGCGCCTTATCCGGTAACTATCGTCTTGAGTCCAA
CCCGGTAAGACACGACTTATCGCCACTGGCAGCAGCCACTGGTAACAGGATTAGCAGAGCGAGGTATGTA
GGCGGTGCTACAGAGTTCTTGAAGTGGTGGCCTAACTACGGCTACACTAGAAGAACAGTATTTGGTATCT
GCGCTCTGCTGAAGCCAGTTACCTTCGGAAAAAGAGTTGGTAGCTCTTGATCCGGCAAACAAACCACCGC
TGGTAGCGGTGGTTTTTTTGTTTGCAAGCAGCAGATTACGCGCAGAAAAAAAGGATCTCAAGAAGATCCT
TTGATCTTTTCTACGGGGTCTGACGCTCAGTGGAACGAAAACTCACGTTAAGGGATTTTGGTCATGAGAT
TATCAAAAAGGATCTTCACCTAGATCCTTTTGGTTCATGTGCAGCTCCATCAGCAAAAGGGGATGATAAG
TTTATCACCACCGACTATTTGCAACAGTGCCGTTGATCGTGCTATGATCGACTGATGTCATCAGCGGTGG
AGTGCAATGTCGTGCAATACGAATGGCGAAAAGCCGAGCTCATGAGCGGAGAACGAGATGACGTTGGAGG
GGCAAGGTCGCGCTGATTGCTGGGGCAACACGTGGAGCGGATCGGGGATTGTCTTTCTTCAGCTCGCTGA
TGATATGCTGACGCTCAATGCCGTTTGGCCTCCGACTAACGAAAATCCCGCATTTGGACGGCTGATCCGA
TTGGCACGGCGGACGGCGAATGGCGGAGCAGACGCTCGTCCGGGGGCAATGAGATATGAAAAAGCCTGAA
CTCACCGCGACGTATCGGGCCCTGGCCAGCTAGCTAGAGTCGACCTGCAGGTCCCCGGGGATCGGTCTTG
CCTTGCTCGTCGGTGATGTACTTCACCAGCTCCGCGAAGTCGCTCTTCTTGATGGAGCGCATGGGGACGT
GCTTGGCAATCACGCGCACCCCCCGGCCGTTTTAGCGGCTAAAAAAGTCATGGCTCTGCCCTCGGGCGGA
CCACGCCCATCATGACCTTGCCAAGCTCGTCCTGCTTCTCTTCGATCTTCGCCAGCAGGGCGAGGATCGT
GGCATCACCGAACCGCGCCGTGCGCGGGTCGTCGGTGAGCCAGAGTTTCAGCAGGCCGCCCAGGCGGCCC
AGGTCGCCATTGATGCGGGCCAGCTCGCGGACGTGCTCATAGTCCACGACGCCCGTGATTTTGTAGCCCT
GGCCGACGGCCAGCAGGTAGGCCGACAGGCTCATGCCGGCCGCCGCCGCCTTTTCCTCAATCGCTCTTCG
TTCGTCTGGAAGGCAGTACACCTTGATAGGTGGGCTGCCCTTCCTGGTTGGCTTGGTTTCATCAGCCATC
CGCTTGCCCTCATCTGTTACGCCGGCGGTAGCCGGCCAGCCTCGCAGAGCAGGATTCCCGTTGAGCACCG
CCAGGTGCGAATAAGGGACAGTGAAGAAGGAACACCCGCTCGCGGGTGGGCCTACTTCACCTATCCTGCC
CGGCTGACGCCGTTGGATACACCAAGGAAAGTCTACACGAACCCTTTGGCAAAATCCTGTATATCGTGCG
AAAAAGGATGGATATACCGAAAAAATCGCTATAATGACCCCGAAGCAGGGTTATGCAGCGGAAAAGATCC
GTCGACCTGCAGGCATGCAAGCTCTAGCGATTCCAGACGTCCCGAAGGCGTGGCGCGGCTTCCCCGTGCC
GGAGCAATCGCCCTGGGTGGGTTACACGACGCCCCTCTATGGCCCGTACTGACGGACACACCGAAGCCCC
GGCGGCAACCCTCAGCGGATGCCCCGGGGCTTCACGTTTTCCCAGGTCAGAAGCGGTTTTCGGGAGTAGT
GCCCCAACTGGGGTAACCTTTGAGTTCTCTCAGTTGGGGGCGTAGGGTCGCCGACATGACACAAGGGGTT
GTGACCGGGGTGGACACGTACGCGGGTGCTTACGACCGTCAGTCGCGCGAGCGCGAAAATTCGAGCGCAG
CAAGCCCAGCGACACAGCGTAGCGCCAACGAAGACAAGGCGGCCGACCTTCAGCGCGAAGTCGAGCGCGA
CGGGGGCCGGTTCAGGTTCGTCGGGCATTTCAGCGAAGCGCCGGGCACGTCGGCGTTCGGGACGGCGGAG
CGCCCGGAGTTCGAACGCATCCTGAACGAATGCCGCGCCGGGCGGCTCAACATGATCATTGTCTATGACG
TGTCGCGCTTCTCGCGCCTGAAGGTCATGGACGCGATTCCGATTGTCTCGGAATTGCTCGCCCTGGGCGT
GACGATTGTTTCCACTCAGGAAGGCGTCTTCCGGCAGGGAAACGTCATGGACCTGATTCACCTGATTATG
CGGCTCGACGCGTCGCACAAAGAATCTTCGCTGAAGTCGGCGAAGATTCTCGACACGAAGAACCTTCAGC
GCGAATTGGGCGGGTACGTCGGCGGGAAGGCGCCTTACGGCTTCGAGCTTGTTTCGGAGACGAAGGAGAT
CACGCGCAACGGCCGAATGGTCAATGTCGTCATCAACAAGCTTGCGCACTCGACCACTCCCCTTACCGGA
CCCTTCGAGTTCGAGCCCGACGTAATCCGGTGGTGGTGGCGTGAGATCAAGACGCACAAACACCTTCCCT
TCAAGCCGGGCAGTCAAGCCGCCATTCACCCGGGCAGCATCACGGGGCTTTGTAAGCGCATGGACGCTGA
CGCCGTGCCGACCCGGGGCGAGACGATTGGGAAGAAGACCGCTTCAAGCGCCTGGGACCCGGCAACCGTT
ATGCGAATCCTTCGGGACCCGCGTATTGCGGGCTTCGCCGCTGAGGTGATCTACAAGAAGAAGCCGGACG
GCACGCCGACCACGAAGATTGAGGGTTACCGCATTCAGCGCGACCCGATCACGCTCCGGCCGGTCGAGCT
TGATTGCGGACCGATCATCGAGCCCGCTGAGTGGTATGAGCTTCAGGCGTGGTTGGACGGCAGGGGGCGC
GGCAAGGGGCTTTCCCGGGGGCAAGCCATTCTGTCCGCCATGGACAAGCTGTACTGCGAGTGTGGCGCCG
TCATGACTTCGAAGCGCGGGGAAGAATCGATCAAGGACTCTTACCGCTGCCGTCGCCGGAAGGTGGTCGA
CCCGTCCGCACCTGGGCAGCACGAAGGCACGTGCAACGTCAGCATGGCGGCACTCGACAAGTTCGTTGCG
GAACGCATCTTCAACAAGATCAGGCACGCCGAAGGCGACGAAGAGACGTTGGCGCTTCTGTGGGAAGCCG
CCCGACGCTTCGGCAAGCTCACTGAGGCGCCTGAGAAGAGCGGCGAACGGGCGAACCTTGTTGCGGAGCG
CGCCGACGCCCTGAACGCCCTTGAAGAGCTGTACGAAGACCGCGCGGCAGGCGCGTACGACGGACCCGTT
GGCAGGAAGCACTTCCGGAAGCAACAGGCAGCGCTGACGCTCCGGCAGCAAGGGGCGGAAGAGCGGCTTG
CCGAACTTGAAGCCGCCGAAGCCCCGAAGCTTCCCCTTGACCAATGGTTCCCCGAAGACGCCGACGCTGA
CCCGACCGGCCCTAAGTCGTGGTGGGGGCGCGCGTCAGTAGACGACAAGCGCGTGTTCGTCGGGCTCTTC
GTAGACAAGATCGTTGTCACGAAGTCGACTACGGGCAGGGGGCAGGGAACGCCCATCGAGAAGCGCGCTT
CGATCACGTGGGCGAAGCCGCCGACCGACGACGACGAAGACGACGCCCAGGACGGCACGGAAGACGTAGC
GGCGTAGCGAGACACCCGGGAAGCCTGATCTACGTCTGTCGAGAAGTTTCTGATCGAAAAGTTCGACAGC
GTCTCCGACCTGATGCAGCTCTCGGAGGGCGAAGAATCTCGTGCTTTCAGCTTCGATGTAGGAGGGCGTG
GATATGTCCTGCGGGTAAATAGCTGCGCCGATGGTTTCTACAAAGATCGTTATGTTTATCGGCACTTTGC
ATCGGCCGCGCTCCCGATTCCGGAAGTGCTTGACATTGGGGAATTTATGCGGTGTGAAATACCGCACAGA
TGCGTAAGGAGAAAATACCGCATCAGGCGCCATTCGCCATTCAGGCTGCGCAACTGTTGGGAAGGGCGAT
CGGTGCGGGCCTCTTCGCTATTACGCCAGCTGGCGAAAGGGGGATGTGCTGCAAGGCGATTAAGTTGGGT
AACGCCAGGGTTTTCCCAGTCACGACGTTGTAAAACGACGGCCAGTGCCAAGCTTGGGCTGCAGGTCGAC
TCTAGAGGATCTGCAGCCAAGCTTGCATGCCGGTCTGACCGGGAACGCGTCCTGCACCCTGGTCCGGTGG
ACAAGCGCCATCGGAACCGGCAATGCGGTTTGTTCGATCGAGTTGGCATCGGACGCAGAATTGATCAAAA
CTACTGCTTCGGGCATGGGTCCCCCCCAGGAATCATGTGATGCCGAGCTGTTCTGTATGCGCGAACGTTA
AGATACAGACTGAGCGGTTTTTTTTCTATCCTTCCCGGGGGAGACATGAACAAGGAGGCAGGCATGGCCA
AGCAGGACCGGGCGATCCGCACGCGGCAGACGATCCTGGACGCCGCGGCGCAGGTCTTCGAGAAGCAGGG
CTACCAAGCTGCCACGATCACGGAGATCCTCAAGGTGGCCGGGGTGACCAAGGGAGCCCTCTACTTCCAC
TTCCAGTCCAAGGAAGAACTGGCGCTGGGCGTCTTCGACGCCCAGGAACCACCACAGGCCGTTCCGGAGC
AACCCCTCCGGCTGCAAGAACTCATCGACATGGGCATGTTGTTCTGTCACCGCTTGCGCACGAACGTCGT
GGCCCGGGCCGGCGTGCGCCTCTCCATGGACCAGCAGGCGCACGGTCTCGATCGCCGAGGACCCTTCCGT
CGCTGGCACGAGACACTCCTGAAGCTGCTGAACCAGGCCAAGGAGAACGGTGAGTTGCTGCCCCATGTGG
TCACCACCGACTCGGCCGATCTCTACGTGGGCACGTTCGCCGGGATACAGGTCGTGTCCCAGACGGTCAG
CGACTACCAGGACCTCGAACACCGCTACGCGCTGCTGCAGAAGCACATCCTGCCCGCCATCGCGGTTCCC
TCCGTGCTGGCCGCGCTCGATCTCTCCGAGGAGCGCGGAGCACGCCTCGCGGCCGAACTGGCACCGACCG
GGAAGGACTGACCGCCGAAGCGCCCGCACCGGATACCGACCCGCCGTGCCCGAGCGGCCGACCGGGGCCG
CCTACGGGCCCGGCGGCGGGCCCGTAGGTCTGCCCTGCGTACCGAAGCGTGGCGGGTCAGAGAATCGTTC
CGCCTGTGGCATCGACGTACTGGCCGGTGATCCACCGTGAGTCGTCGGAGGCCAGAAAGGCCACCACGTC
GGCGATGTCGTCGGGTCTGCCGATGCGGTTGAACACGGAGTAGGCGGCCAGTGCCGCGGCCGCCTCGGGG
GTCTGCCGCCGCCGTGCGTTCATGTCCGTCTCCACGAAACCCGGCGCCACCGCGTTGACTCTAGAGGATC
CCCGGGTACCGAGCTCCTGCGGAGCGTGCTGTGTGTGTTCACATTCGAACGGTCTCTGCTTTGACAAACC
GGTGTGCTGGTTTGTAAAGTCGTGGCCAGGAGAATACGACAGCGTGCAGGACTGGGGGAGTTATGCGCTT
TCGGATGGAGCTCGAATTCATGATTGAACAAGATGGATTGCACGCAGGTTCTCCGGCCGCTTGGGTGGAG
AGGCTATTCGGCTATGACTGGGCACAACAGACAATCGGCTGCTCTGATGTCGCCGTGTTCCGGCTGTCAG
CGCAGGGGCGCCCGGTTCTTTTTGTCAAGACCGACCTGTCCGGTGCCCTGAATGAACTGCAGGACGAGGC
AGCGCGGCTATCGTGGCTGGCCACGACGGGCGTTCCTTGCGCAGCTGTGCTCGACGTTGTCACTGAAGCG
GGAAGGGACTGGCTGCTATTGGGCGAAGTGCCGGGGCAGGATCTCCTGTCATCTCACCTTGCTCCTGCCG
AGAAAGTATCCATCATGGCTGATGCAATGCGGCGGCTGCATACGCTTGATCCGGCTACCTGCCCATTCGA
CCACCAAGCGAAACATCGCATCGAGCGAGCACGTACTCGGATGGAAGCCGGTCTTGTCGATCAGGATGAT
CTGGACGAAGAGCATCAGGGGCTCGCGCCAGCCGAACTGTTCGCCAGGCTCAAGGCGCGTATGCCCGACG
GCGAGGATCTCGTCGTGACCCATGGCGATGCCTGCTTGCCGAATATCATGGTGGAAAATGGCCGCTTTTC
TGGATTCATCGACTGTGGCCGGCTGGGTGTGGCGGACCGCTATCAGGACATAGCGTTGGCTACCCGTGAT
ATTGCTGAAGAGCTTGGCGGCGAATGGGCTGACCGCTTCCTCGTGCTTTACGGTATCGCCGCTCCCGATT
CGCAGCGCATCGCCTTCTATCGCCTTCTTGACGAGTTCTTCTGAGAATTCCCCAGATCCGCGGCCGCGCG
CGATATCGAATTCGTAATCATGTCATAGCTGTTTCCTGTGTGAAATTGTTATCCGCTCACAATTCCACAC
AACATACGAGCCGGAAGCATAAAGTGTAAAGCCTGGGGTGCCTAATGAGTGAGCTAACTCACATTAATTA
GTAATATAATCTATTAAAGGTCATTCAAAAGGTCATCCACCGGATCAATTCCCCTGCTCGCGCAGGCTGG
GTGCCAAGCTCTCGGGTAACATCAAGGCCCGATCCTTGGAGCCCTTGCCCTCCCGCACGATGATCGTGCC
GTGATCGAAATCCAGATCCTTGACCCGCAGTTGCAAACCCTCACTGATCCGTAATGTGAGTTAGCTCACT
CATTAGGCACCCCAGGCTTTACACTTTATGCTTCCGGCTCGTATGTTGTGTGGAATTGTGAGCGGATAAC
AATTTCACACAGGAAACAGCTATGACCATGATTACGCCAAGCTGTGGCGTACACCGTCGCCTCGGTCGGC
CCGTAGAGATTGGCGATCCCGACCGCAGCACCACCGAGAACGTCCCCGACGTGGCCGACCAGCCCGTCAT
CGTCAACGCCTGATCCGCGGTGCGGACAGGCCGTGTCGCGACCGGCCGTGCGGAATTAAGCCGGCCCGTA
CCCTGTGAATAGAGGTCCGCTGTGACACAAGAATCCCTGTTACTTCTCGACCGTATTGATTCGGATGATT
CCTACGCGAGCCTGCGGAACGACCAGGAATTCTGGGAGCCGCTGGCCCGCCGAGCCCTGGAGGAGCTCGG
GCTGCCGGTGCCGCCGGTGCTGCGGGTGCCCGGCGAGAGCACCAACCCCGTACTGGTCGGCGAGCCCGGC
CCGGTGATCAAGCTGTTCGGCGAGCACTGGTGCGGTCCGGAGAGCCTCGCGTCGGAGTCGGAGGCGTACG
CGGTCCTGGCGGACGCCCCGGTGCCGGTGCCCCGCCTCCTCGGCCGCGGCGAGCTGCGGCCCGGCACCGG
AGCCTGGCCGTGGCCCTACCTGGTGATGAGCCGGATGACCGGCACCACCTGGCGGTCCGCGATGGACGGC
ACGACCGACCGGAACGCGCTGCTCGCCCTGGCCCGCGAACTCGGCCGGGTGCTCGGCCGGCTGCACAGGG
TGCCGCTGACCGGGAACACCGTGCTCACCCCCCATTCCGAGGTCTTCCCGGAACTGCTGCGGGAACGCCG
CGCGGCGACCGTCGAGGACCACCGCGGGTGGGGCTACCTCTCGCCCCGGCTGCTGGACCGCCTGGAGGAC
TGGCTGCCGGACGTGGACACGCTGCTGGCCGGCCGCGAACCCCGGTTCGTCCACGGCGACCTGCACGGGA
CCAACATCTTCGTGGACCTGGCCGCGACCGAGGTCACCGGGATCGTCGACTTCACCGACGTCTATGCGGG
AGACTCCCGCTACAGCCTGGTGCAACTGCATCTCAACGCCTTCCGGGGCGACCGCGAGATCCTGGCCGCG
CTGCTCGACGGGGCGCAGTGGAAGCGGACCGAGGACTTCGCCCGCGAACTGCTCGCCTTCACCTTCCTGC
ACGACTTCGAGGTGTTCGAGGAGACCCCGCTGGATCTCTCCGGCTTCACCGATCCGGAGGAACTGGCGCA
GTTCCTCTGGGGGCCGCCGGACACCGCCCCCGGCGCCTGACGCCCCGGGCCGCCCGGCGCCGCCCCCGGC
CCCCGGCGGCCGCCGG
